Addgene plasmid #131311: miniABEmax (pRZ900)
Purpose: CMV promoter expression plasmid for bpNLS-TadA7.10-32AA linker-hSpCas9n(D10A)-bpNLS-P2A-EGFP-NLS (ABEmax with truncation of WT TadA domain).
Depositing lab: Keith Joung. Depositing organization: Massachusetts General Hospital. Publication: CRISPR DNA base editors with reduced RNA off-target and self-editing activities. Grunewald J, Zhou R, Iyer S, Lareau CA, Garcia SP, Aryee MJ, Joung JK. Nat Biotechnol. 2019 Sep 2. pii: 10.1038/s41587-019-0236-6. doi: 10.1038/s41587-019-0236-6. PubMed 31477922.
Backbone
  Vector backbone: CMV
  Backbone size w/o insert (bp): 3399
  Vector type: Mammalian Expression
Growth in bacteria
  Bacterial resistance: Ampicillin, 100 μg/mL
  Growth temperature: 37°C
  Growth strain: DH5alpha
  Copy number: High Copy
Gene/Insert
  Gene/Insert name: bpNLS-TadA7.10-32AA linker-hSpCas9n(D10A)-bpNLS-P2A-EGFP-NLS
  Species: E.coli, Streptococcus pyogenes
  Promoter: CMV
  Cloning method: Gibson Cloning
  Sequencing primers: 5′ CGCAAATGGGCGGTAGGCGTG; 3′ TAGAAGGCACAGTCGAGG
Resource information
  A portion of this plasmid was derived from a plasmid made by: based on Addgene #112095
Terms and licenses: Academic/Nonprofit Terms; Industry Terms: Not Available to Industry
How to cite: miniABEmax (pRZ900) was a gift from Keith Joung (Addgene plasmid # 131311 ; http://n2t.net/addgene:131311 ; RRID:Addgene_131311)
