[The description below was written by a language model from this plasmid's Addgene catalogue record and pLannotate feature annotations shown in this document.]
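Description:
miniABEmax (pRZ900) is a 9,033-nt mammalian expression plasmid encoding an adenine base editor under the human cytomegalovirus immediate-early enhancer and promoter. It is propagated in E. coli through a high-copy ColE1/pUC-type origin and selected with ampicillin via the β-lactamase gene and its own promoter. The backbone also carries small remnants of lac regulatory elements, a pBluescript polylinker, an SV40 promoter and the pBR322 bom region. No mammalian selection marker is annotated. A T7 promoter lies between the CMV promoter and the coding sequence and could in principle support in vitro transcription.

The single open reading frame is described as bpNLS-TadA7.10-32AA linker-hSpCas9n(D10A)-bpNLS-P2A-EGFP-NLS, terminated by the bovine growth hormone polyadenylation signal. In the feature table this appears as one E. coli tadA-derived coding segment, followed by Streptococcus pyogenes Cas9 annotated in two contiguous pieces. The first piece is automatically labelled as dCas9 because it carries D10A, but the catalogue record identifies the protein as a D10A nickase. The bipartite nuclear localisation signals, the linker and the P2A are not annotated separately.

Relative to ABEmax, from which it was derived, the wild-type TadA domain has been removed, leaving only the evolved TadA7.10 deaminase fused to the nickase. When directed by a guide RNA supplied separately (none is encoded here), such editors deaminate adenosine within the target window to produce A•T to G•C conversions. The P2A peptide releases nuclear-targeted EGFP from the same transcript, so transfected cells can be identified or sorted. The associated publication concerns base editors with reduced RNA off-target and self-editing activity, which is the context for this truncated variant.
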