Features (pLannotate 1.2.2; 18 found; start..end, strand, type, name):
    103..482     +  enhancer       CMV enhancer: human cytomegalovirus immediate early enhancer
    483..686     +  promoter       CMV promoter: human cytomegalovirus (CMV) immediate early promoter
    728..746     +  promoter       T7 promoter: promoter for bacteriophage T7 RNA polymerase
    817..1311    +  CDS            tadA: TADA_ECOLI - Also known as yfhC. Experimental evidence at protein level: Swiss-Prot protein existence level 1. Catalyzes the deamination of adenosine to inosine at the wobble position 34 of tRNA(Arg2). Essential for cell viability. From Escherichia coli (strain K12).
   1411..3012    +  CDS            dCas9(N): N-terminal portion of catalytically inactive Streptococcus pyogenes dCas9 carrying the D10A mutation (Zetsche et al., 2015)
   3013..5507    +  CDS            Cas9(C) (fragment): C-terminal portion of Streptococcus pyogenes Cas9 (Zetsche et al., 2015)
   5641..6357    +  CDS            EGFP: EGFP is a basic (constitutively fluorescent) green fluorescent protein published in 1996, derived from Aequorea victoria. It is reported to be a rapidly-maturing weak dimer with moderate acid sensitivity.
   6445..6669    +  polyA_signal   bGH poly(A) signal: bovine growth hormone polyadenylation signal
   6673..6694    +  promoter       SV40 promoter (fragment): SV40 enhancer and early promoter
   6699..6715    +  misc_feature   MCS (fragment): pBluescript multiple cloning site
   6764..6780    -  protein_bind   lac operator: The lac repressor binds to the lac operator to inhibit transcription in E. coli. This inhibition can be relieved by adding lactose or isopropyl-β-D-thiogalactopyranoside (IPTG). lac repressor encoded by lacI
   6788..6818    -  promoter       lac promoter: promoter for the E. coli lac operon
   6833..6854    -  protein_bind   CAP binding site: CAP binding activates transcription in the presence of cAMP. E. coli catabolite activator protein
   6867..6959    -  CDS            lacI (fragment): lac repressor; lacI; The lac repressor binds to the lac operator to inhibit transcription in E. coli. This inhibition can be relieved by adding lactose or isopropyl-β-D-thiogalactopyranoside (IPTG).
   7142..7730    -  rep_origin     ori: high-copy-number ColE1/pMB1/pBR322/pUC origin of replication
   7901..8761    -  CDS            AmpR: β-lactamase; bla; confers resistance to ampicillin, carbenicillin, and related antibiotics
   8762..8866    -  promoter       AmpR promoter: bla
   8937..8981    -  misc_feature   bom (fragment): basis of mobility region from pBR322
>Addgene plasmid #131311 | miniABEmax (pRZ900) | addgene full sequence | sequence record 254652 | Addgene NGS Result
AAGCTACAACAAGGCAAGGCTTGACCGACAATTGCATGAAGAATCTGCTTAGGGTTAGGCGTTTTGCGCT
GCTTCGCGATGTACGGGCCAGATATACGCGTTGACATTGATTATTGACTAGTTATTAATAGTAATCAATT
ACGGGGTCATTAGTTCATAGCCCATATATGGAGTTCCGCGTTACATAACTTACGGTAAATGGCCCGCCTG
GCTGACCGCCCAACGACCCCCGCCCATTGACGTCAATAATGACGTATGTTCCCATAGTAACGCCAATAGG
GACTTTCCATTGACGTCAATGGGTGGAGTATTTACGGTAAACTGCCCACTTGGCAGTACATCAAGTGTAT
CATATGCCAAGTACGCCCCCTATTGACGTCAATGACGGTAAATGGCCCGCCTGGCATTATGCCCAGTACA
TGACCTTATGGGACTTTCCTACTTGGCAGTACATCTACGTATTAGTCATCGCTATTACCATGGTGATGCG
GTTTTGGCAGTACATCAATGGGCGTGGATAGCGGTTTGACTCACGGGGATTTCCAAGTCTCCACCCCATT
GACGTCAATGGGAGTTTGTTTTGGCACCAAAATCAACGGGACTTTCCAAAATGTCGTAACAACTCCGCCC
CATTGACGCAAATGGGCGGTAGGCGTGTACGGTGGGAGGTCTATATAAGCAGAGCTGGTTTAGTGAACCG
TCAGATCCGCTAGAGATCCGCGGCCGCTAATACGACTCACTATAGGGAGAGCCGCCACCATGAAACGGAC
AGCCGACGGAAGCGAGTTCGAGTCACCAAAGAAGAAGCGGAAAGTCTCTGAGGTGGAGTTTTCCCACGAG
TACTGGATGAGACATGCCCTGACCCTGGCCAAGAGGGCACGCGATGAGAGGGAGGTGCCTGTGGGAGCCG
TGCTGGTGCTGAACAATAGAGTGATCGGCGAGGGCTGGAACAGAGCCATCGGCCTGCACGACCCAACAGC
CCATGCCGAAATTATGGCCCTGAGACAGGGCGGCCTGGTCATGCAGAACTACAGACTGATTGACGCCACC
CTGTACGTGACATTCGAGCCTTGCGTGATGTGCGCCGGCGCCATGATCCACTCTAGGATCGGCCGCGTGG
TGTTTGGCGTGAGGAACGCAAAAACCGGCGCCGCAGGCTCCCTGATGGACGTGCTGCACTACCCCGGCAT
GAATCACCGCGTCGAAATTACCGAGGGAATCCTGGCAGATGAATGTGCCGCCCTGCTGTGCTATTTCTTT
CGGATGCCTAGACAGGTGTTCAATGCTCAGAAGAAGGCCCAGAGCTCCACCGACTCCGGAGGATCTAGCG
GAGGCTCCTCTGGCTCTGAGACACCTGGCACAAGCGAGAGCGCAACACCTGAAAGCAGCGGGGGCAGCAG
CGGGGGGTCAGACAAGAAGTACAGCATCGGCCTGGCCATCGGCACCAACTCTGTGGGCTGGGCCGTGATC
ACCGACGAGTACAAGGTGCCCAGCAAGAAATTCAAGGTGCTGGGCAACACCGACCGGCACAGCATCAAGA
AGAACCTGATCGGAGCCCTGCTGTTCGACAGCGGCGAAACAGCCGAGGCCACCCGGCTGAAGAGAACCGC
CAGAAGAAGATACACCAGACGGAAGAACCGGATCTGCTATCTGCAAGAGATCTTCAGCAACGAGATGGCC
AAGGTGGACGACAGCTTCTTCCACAGACTGGAAGAGTCCTTCCTGGTGGAAGAGGATAAGAAGCACGAGC
GGCACCCCATCTTCGGCAACATCGTGGACGAGGTGGCCTACCACGAGAAGTACCCCACCATCTACCACCT
GAGAAAGAAACTGGTGGACAGCACCGACAAGGCCGACCTGCGGCTGATCTATCTGGCCCTGGCCCACATG
ATCAAGTTCCGGGGCCACTTCCTGATCGAGGGCGACCTGAACCCCGACAACAGCGACGTGGACAAGCTGT
TCATCCAGCTGGTGCAGACCTACAACCAGCTGTTCGAGGAAAACCCCATCAACGCCAGCGGCGTGGACGC
CAAGGCCATCCTGTCTGCCAGACTGAGCAAGAGCAGACGGCTGGAAAATCTGATCGCCCAGCTGCCCGGC
GAGAAGAAGAATGGCCTGTTCGGAAACCTGATTGCCCTGAGCCTGGGCCTGACCCCCAACTTCAAGAGCA
ACTTCGACCTGGCCGAGGATGCCAAACTGCAGCTGAGCAAGGACACCTACGACGACGACCTGGACAACCT
GCTGGCCCAGATCGGCGACCAGTACGCCGACCTGTTTCTGGCCGCCAAGAACCTGTCCGACGCCATCCTG
CTGAGCGACATCCTGAGAGTGAACACCGAGATCACCAAGGCCCCCCTGAGCGCCTCTATGATCAAGAGAT
ACGACGAGCACCACCAGGACCTGACCCTGCTGAAAGCTCTCGTGCGGCAGCAGCTGCCTGAGAAGTACAA
AGAGATTTTCTTCGACCAGAGCAAGAACGGCTACGCCGGCTACATTGACGGCGGAGCCAGCCAGGAAGAG
TTCTACAAGTTCATCAAGCCCATCCTGGAAAAGATGGACGGCACCGAGGAACTGCTCGTGAAGCTGAACA
GAGAGGACCTGCTGCGGAAGCAGCGGACCTTCGACAACGGCAGCATCCCCCACCAGATCCACCTGGGAGA
GCTGCACGCCATTCTGCGGCGGCAGGAAGATTTTTACCCATTCCTGAAGGACAACCGGGAAAAGATCGAG
AAGATCCTGACCTTCCGCATCCCCTACTACGTGGGCCCTCTGGCCAGGGGAAACAGCAGATTCGCCTGGA
TGACCAGAAAGAGCGAGGAAACCATCACCCCCTGGAACTTCGAGGAAGTGGTGGACAAGGGCGCTTCCGC
CCAGAGCTTCATCGAGCGGATGACCAACTTCGATAAGAACCTGCCCAACGAGAAGGTGCTGCCCAAGCAC
AGCCTGCTGTACGAGTACTTCACCGTGTATAACGAGCTGACCAAAGTGAAATACGTGACCGAGGGAATGA
GAAAGCCCGCCTTCCTGAGCGGCGAGCAGAAAAAGGCCATCGTGGACCTGCTGTTCAAGACCAACCGGAA
AGTGACCGTGAAGCAGCTGAAAGAGGACTACTTCAAGAAAATCGAGTGCTTCGACTCCGTGGAAATCTCC
GGCGTGGAAGATCGGTTCAACGCCTCCCTGGGCACATACCACGATCTGCTGAAAATTATCAAGGACAAGG
ACTTCCTGGACAATGAGGAAAACGAGGACATTCTGGAAGATATCGTGCTGACCCTGACACTGTTTGAGGA
CAGAGAGATGATCGAGGAACGGCTGAAAACCTATGCCCACCTGTTCGACGACAAAGTGATGAAGCAGCTG
AAGCGGCGGAGATACACCGGCTGGGGCAGGCTGAGCCGGAAGCTGATCAACGGCATCCGGGACAAGCAGT
CCGGCAAGACAATCCTGGATTTCCTGAAGTCCGACGGCTTCGCCAACAGAAACTTCATGCAGCTGATCCA
CGACGACAGCCTGACCTTTAAAGAGGACATCCAGAAAGCCCAGGTGTCCGGCCAGGGCGATAGCCTGCAC
GAGCACATTGCCAATCTGGCCGGCAGCCCCGCCATTAAGAAGGGCATCCTGCAGACAGTGAAGGTGGTGG
ACGAGCTCGTGAAAGTGATGGGCCGGCACAAGCCCGAGAACATCGTGATCGAAATGGCCAGAGAGAACCA
GACCACCCAGAAGGGACAGAAGAACAGCCGCGAGAGAATGAAGCGGATCGAAGAGGGCATCAAAGAGCTG
GGCAGCCAGATCCTGAAAGAACACCCCGTGGAAAACACCCAGCTGCAGAACGAGAAGCTGTACCTGTACT
ACCTGCAGAATGGGCGGGATATGTACGTGGACCAGGAACTGGACATCAACCGGCTGTCCGACTACGATGT
GGACCATATCGTGCCTCAGAGCTTTCTGAAGGACGACTCCATCGACAACAAGGTGCTGACCAGAAGCGAC
AAGAACCGGGGCAAGAGCGACAACGTGCCCTCCGAAGAGGTCGTGAAGAAGATGAAGAACTACTGGCGGC
AGCTGCTGAACGCCAAGCTGATTACCCAGAGAAAGTTCGACAATCTGACCAAGGCCGAGAGAGGCGGCCT
GAGCGAACTGGATAAGGCCGGCTTCATCAAGAGACAGCTGGTGGAAACCCGGCAGATCACAAAGCACGTG
GCACAGATCCTGGACTCCCGGATGAACACTAAGTACGACGAGAATGACAAGCTGATCCGGGAAGTGAAAG
TGATCACCCTGAAGTCCAAGCTGGTGTCCGATTTCCGGAAGGATTTCCAGTTTTACAAAGTGCGCGAGAT
CAACAACTACCACCACGCCCACGACGCCTACCTGAACGCCGTCGTGGGAACCGCCCTGATCAAAAAGTAC
CCTAAGCTGGAAAGCGAGTTCGTGTACGGCGACTACAAGGTGTACGACGTGCGGAAGATGATCGCCAAGA
GCGAGCAGGAAATCGGCAAGGCTACCGCCAAGTACTTCTTCTACAGCAACATCATGAACTTTTTCAAGAC
CGAGATTACCCTGGCCAACGGCGAGATCCGGAAGCGGCCTCTGATCGAGACAAACGGCGAAACCGGGGAG
ATCGTGTGGGATAAGGGCCGGGATTTTGCCACCGTGCGGAAAGTGCTGAGCATGCCCCAAGTGAATATCG
TGAAAAAGACCGAGGTGCAGACAGGCGGCTTCAGCAAAGAGTCTATCCTGCCCAAGAGGAACAGCGATAA
GCTGATCGCCAGAAAGAAGGACTGGGACCCTAAGAAGTACGGCGGCTTCGACAGCCCCACCGTGGCCTAT
TCTGTGCTGGTGGTGGCCAAAGTGGAAAAGGGCAAGTCCAAGAAACTGAAGAGTGTGAAAGAGCTGCTGG
GGATCACCATCATGGAAAGAAGCAGCTTCGAGAAGAATCCCATCGACTTTCTGGAAGCCAAGGGCTACAA
AGAAGTGAAAAAGGACCTGATCATCAAGCTGCCTAAGTACTCCCTGTTCGAGCTGGAAAACGGCCGGAAG
AGAATGCTGGCCTCTGCCGGCGAACTGCAGAAGGGAAACGAACTGGCCCTGCCCTCCAAATATGTGAACT
TCCTGTACCTGGCCAGCCACTATGAGAAGCTGAAGGGCTCCCCCGAGGATAATGAGCAGAAACAGCTGTT
TGTGGAACAGCACAAGCACTACCTGGACGAGATCATCGAGCAGATCAGCGAGTTCTCCAAGAGAGTGATC
CTGGCCGACGCTAATCTGGACAAAGTGCTGTCCGCCTACAACAAGCACCGGGATAAGCCCATCAGAGAGC
AGGCCGAGAATATCATCCACCTGTTTACCCTGACCAATCTGGGAGCCCCTGCCGCCTTCAAGTACTTTGA
CACCACCATCGACCGGAAGAGGTACACCAGCACCAAAGAGGTGCTGGACGCCACCCTGATCCACCAGAGC
ATCACCGGCCTGTACGAGACACGGATCGACCTGTCTCAGCTGGGAGGTGACTCTGGCGGCTCAAAAAGAA
CCGCCGACGGCAGCGAATTCGAGCCCAAGAAGAAGAGGAAAGTCGGAAGCGGAGCTACTAACTTCAGCCT
GCTGAAGCAGGCTGGAGACGTGGAGGAGAACCCTGGACCTATGGTGAGCAAGGGCGAGGAGCTGTTCACC
GGGGTGGTGCCCATCCTGGTCGAGCTGGACGGCGACGTAAACGGCCACAAGTTCAGCGTGTCCGGCGAGG
GCGAGGGCGATGCCACCTACGGCAAGCTGACCCTGAAGTTCATCTGCACCACCGGCAAGCTGCCCGTGCC
CTGGCCCACCCTCGTGACCACCCTGACCTATGGAGTGCAGTGCTTCAGCCGCTACCCCGACCACATGAAG
CAGCACGACTTCTTCAAGTCCGCCATGCCCGAAGGCTACGTCCAGGAGCGCACCATCTTCTTCAAGGACG
ACGGCAACTACAAGACCCGCGCCGAGGTGAAGTTCGAGGGCGACACCCTGGTGAACCGCATCGAGCTGAA
GGGCATCGACTTCAAGGAGGACGGCAACATCCTGGGGCACAAGCTGGAGTACAACTACAACAGCCACAAC
GTCTATATCATGGCCGACAAGCAGAAGAACGGCATCAAGGTGAACTTCAAGATCCGCCACAACATCGAGG
ACGGCAGCGTGCAGCTCGCCGACCACTACCAGCAGAACACCCCCATCGGCGACGGCCCCGTGCTGCTGCC
CGACAACCACTACCTGAGCACCCAGTCCGCCCTGAGCAAAGACCCCAACGAGAAGCGCGATCACATGGTC
CTGCTGGAGTTCGTGACCGCCGCCGGGATCACTCTCGGCATGGACGAGCTGTACAAGTCTGGTGGTTCTC
CCAAGAAGAAGAGGAAAGTCTAACCGGTCATCATCACCATCACCATTGAGTTTAAACCCGCTGATCAGCC
TCGACTGTGCCTTCTAGTTGCCAGCCATCTGTTGTTTGCCCCTCCCCCGTGCCTTCCTTGACCCTGGAAG
GTGCCACTCCCACTGTCCTTTCCTAATAAAATGAGGAAATTGCATCGCATTGTCTGAGTAGGTGTCATTC
TATTCTGGGGGGTGGGGTGGGGCAGGACAGCAAGGGGGAGGATTGGGAAGACAATAGCAGGCATGCTGGG
GATGCGGTGGGCTCTATGGCTTCTGAGGCGGAAAGAACCAGCTGGGGCTCGATACCGTCGACCTCTAGCT
AGAGCTTGGCGTAATCATGGTCATAGCTGTTTCCTGTGTGAAATTGTTATCCGCTCACAATTCCACACAA
CATACGAGCCGGAAGCATAAAGTGTAAAGCCTAGGGTGCCTAATGAGTGAGCTAACTCACATTAATTGCG
TTGCGCTCACTGCCCGCTTTCCAGTCGGGAAACCTGTCGTGCCAGCTGCATTAATGAATCGGCCAACGCG
CGGGGAGAGGCGGTTTGCGTATTGGGCGCTCTTCCGCTTCCTCGCTCACTGACTCGCTGCGCTCGGTCGT
TCGGCTGCGGCGAGCGGTATCAGCTCACTCAAAGGCGGTAATACGGTTATCCACAGAATCAGGGGATAAC
GCAGGAAAGAACATGTGAGCAAAAGGCCAGCAAAAGGCCAGGAACCGTAAAAAGGCCGCGTTGCTGGCGT
TTTTCCATAGGCTCCGCCCCCCTGACGAGCATCACAAAAATCGACGCTCAAGTCAGAGGTGGCGAAACCC
GACAGGACTATAAAGATACCAGGCGTTTCCCCCTGGAAGCTCCCTCGTGCGCTCTCCTGTTCCGACCCTG
CCGCTTACCGGATACCTGTCCGCCTTTCTCCCTTCGGGAAGCGTGGCGCTTTCTCATAGCTCACGCTGTA
GGTATCTCAGTTCGGTGTAGGTCGTTCGCTCCAAGCTGGGCTGTGTGCACGAACCCCCCGTTCAGCCCGA
CCGCTGCGCCTTATCCGGTAACTATCGTCTTGAGTCCAACCCGGTAAGACACGACTTATCGCCACTGGCA
GCAGCCACTGGTAACAGGATTAGCAGAGCGAGGTATGTAGGCGGTGCTACAGAGTTCTTGAAGTGGTGGC
CTAACTACGGCTACACTAGAAGAACAGTATTTGGTATCTGCGCTCTGCTGAAGCCAGTTACCTTCGGAAA
AAGAGTTGGTAGCTCTTGATCCGGCAAACAAACCACCGCTGGTAGCGGTGGTTTTTTTGTTTGCAAGCAG
CAGATTACGCGCAGAAAAAAAGGATCTCAAGAAGATCCTTTGATCTTTTCTACGGGGTCTGACGCTCAGT
GGAACGAAAACTCACGTTAAGGGATTTTGGTCATGAGATTATCAAAAAGGATCTTCACCTAGATCCTTTT
AAATTAAAAATGAAGTTTTAAATCAATCTAAAGTATATATGAGTAAACTTGGTCTGACAGTTACCAATGC
TTAATCAGTGAGGCACCTATCTCAGCGATCTGTCTATTTCGTTCATCCATAGTTGCCTGACTCCCCGTCG
TGTAGATAACTACGATACGGGAGGGCTTACCATCTGGCCCCAGTGCTGCAATGATACCGCGAGACCCACG
CTCACCGGCTCCAGATTTATCAGCAATAAACCAGCCAGCCGGAAGGGCCGAGCGCAGAAGTGGTCCTGCA
ACTTTATCCGCCTCCATCCAGTCTATTAATTGTTGCCGGGAAGCTAGAGTAAGTAGTTCGCCAGTTAATA
GTTTGCGCAACGTTGTTGCCATTGCTACAGGCATCGTGGTGTCACGCTCGTCGTTTGGTATGGCTTCATT
CAGCTCCGGTTCCCAACGATCAAGGCGAGTTACATGATCCCCCATGTTGTGCAAAAAAGCGGTTAGCTCC
TTCGGTCCTCCGATCGTTGTCAGAAGTAAGTTGGCCGCAGTGTTATCACTCATGGTTATGGCAGCACTGC
ATAATTCTCTTACTGTCATGCCATCCGTAAGATGCTTTTCTGTGACTGGTGAGTACTCAACCAAGTCATT
CTGAGAATAGTGTATGCGGCGACCGAGTTGCTCTTGCCCGGCGTCAATACGGGATAATACCGCGCCACAT
AGCAGAACTTTAAAAGTGCTCATCATTGGAAAACGTTCTTCGGGGCGAAAACTCTCAAGGATCTTACCGC
TGTTGAGATCCAGTTCGATGTAACCCACTCGTGCACCCAACTGATCTTCAGCATCTTTTACTTTCACCAG
CGTTTCTGGGTGAGCAAAAACAGGAAGGCAAAATGCCGCAAAAAAGGGAATAAGGGCGACACGGAAATGT
TGAATACTCATACTCTTCCTTTTTCAATATTATTGAAGCATTTATCAGGGTTATTGTCTCATGAGCGGAT
ACATATTTGAATGTATTTAGAAAAATAAACAAATAGGGGTTCCGCGCACATTTCCCCGAAAAGTGCCACC
TGACGTCGACGGATCGGGAGATCGATCTCCCGATCCCCTAGGGTCGACTCTCAGTACAATCTGCTCTGAT
GCCGCATAGTTAAGCCAGTATCTGCTCCCTGCTTGTGTGTTGGAGGTCGCTGAGTAGTGCGCGAGCAAAA
TTT
